>Addgene plasmid #23455 | pDONR223-BRD4 | depositor partial sequence | sequence record 11131 | Author sequence, M13pUC-fwd
AACGGATTTTATTTTGACTGATAGTGACCTGTTCGTTGCAACAAATTGATGAGCAATGCTTTTTTATAAT
GCCAACTTTGTACAAAAAAGTTGGCACCATGTCTGCGGAGAGCGGCCCTGGGACGAGATTGAGAAATCTG
CCAGTAATGGGGGATGGACTAGAAACTTCCCAAATGTCTACAACACAGGCCCAGGCCCAACCCCAGCCAG
CCAACGCAGCCAGCACCAACCCCCCGCCCCCAGAGACCTCCAACCCTAACAAGCCCAAGAGGCAG
[300 nt withheld, positions 276-575]
AAAATAAATGAGCTACCCACAGAAGAAACCGAGATCATGATAGTCCAGGCAAAAGGAAGAGGACGTGGGA
GGAAAGAAACAGGGACAGCAAAACCTGGCGTTTCCACGGTACCAAACACAACTCAAGCATCGACTCCTCC
GCAGACCCAGACCCCTCAGCCGAATCCTCCTCCTGTGCAGGCCACGCCTCACCCCTTCCCTGCCGTCACC
CCGGACCTCATCGTCCAGACCCCTGTCATGACAGTGGTGCCTCCCCAGCCACTGCAGACGCCCCCCGCCA
GTGCCCCCCCAGCCACAACCCCAACCCGCTTC
