>Addgene plasmid #23455 | pDONR223-BRD4 | addgene partial sequence | sequence record 29354 | 23455 with M13pUC-fwd
AGCTCGGGCCCAATAATGATTTTATTTTGACTGATAGTGACCTGTTCGTTGCAACAAATTGATGAGCAAT
GCTTTTTTATAATGCCAACTTTGTACAAAAAAGTTGGCACCATGTCTGCGGAGAGCGGCCCTGGGACGAG
ATTGAGAAATCTGCCAGTAATGGGGGATGGACTAGAAACTTCCCAAATGTCTACAACACAGGCCCAGGCC
CAACCCCAGCCAGCCAACGCAGCCAGCACCAACCCCCCGCCCCCAGAGACCTCCAACCCTAACAAGCCCA
AGAGGCAG
[300 nt withheld, positions 289-588]
AAAATAAATGAGCTACCCACAGAAGAAACCGAGATCATGATAGTCCAGGCAA
