>Addgene plasmid #23455 | pDONR223-BRD4 | depositor partial sequence | sequence record 46796 | Author sequence, M13-rev
TTGCGGGCTGGGATGGCAATAATGATTTTATTTTGACTGATAGTGACCTGTTCGTTGCAACAAATTGATA
AGCAATGCTTTCTTATAATGCCAACTTTGTACAAGAAAGTTGGCAAGGCAGGACCTGTTTCGGAGTCTTC
GCTGTCAGAGGAGCTGGACTCACTGGAGCTCTCCGACTCTGAGGACGAGAAGCCCTTCATCTTGGAGGAG
CCGGCAATCACATCAACTTTCTC
[249 nt withheld, positions 234-482]
CTCATACGTGGGAGGGGGCTTGCTCTTCATGGGCGCTGGCTCCTTCTTGCTCACATTGCTGTTGCTGCTA
TTATTTTTCTTCGTCTTTTTAGGAGGAGGTTCCTTGGCTTTGCTTTTTTTATTCTCTTCCACTTCCTCTT
TCCTTTTGTGCTTTTCTTTTTTCTTTTCCTTCTTGTCTTTCTCCTTTTTCTTTGGTTTGTTCTGCTGGGG
CTGAGAGAGGGCTGCAAGCTGCTCGTGCACGGCTTTGAGCTGCTCCTGGAGCTCAGCCAGCCGCTGGGCT
CGCTCCTCCTCAGAGTCATCAGTCGAACTGTCACTGTCCGAGGAGCTATCGCTGCTGCTGTCGCTGGGAT
GAGGGCGGGGCCACAACCTTGGTGGGAGGGAGCACTGCCGGGGGAGGAC
