[The description below was written by a language model from this plasmid's Addgene catalogue record.]
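Description:
pDONR223-BRD4 is a Gateway entry clone built in the pDONR223 donor vector backbone (about 5 kb without insert), carrying the human BRD4 (bromodomain containing 4) open reading frame as an insert of roughly 2.2 kb. It is a high-copy bacterial plasmid selected with spectinomycin. The ORF was introduced by Gateway recombination, so in the finished clone it is expected to be flanked by the attL-type recombination sites that allow it to be moved by an LR reaction into any compatible destination vector. M13 forward and reverse priming sites on either side of the cassette are used to sequence the insert. No feature table is provided with the record, so the exact positions of these elements, the origin of replication and the particular BRD4 isoform represented are not stated. The insert size suggests something shorter than the longest BRD4 coding sequence, but the record does not say which form it is.

The plasmid has no mammalian promoter and is not meant for direct transfection; it serves purely as a shuttle and storage form of the ORF. The coding sequence deliberately lacks a stop codon, so that after transfer the destination vector can supply an in-frame C-terminal epitope tag and the terminating codon. The depositors point to a companion set of lentiviral destination vectors (pLX301 to pLX304) for expressing such ORFs in mammalian cells. The clone belongs to a kit-format ORF collection associated with a gain-of-function study of resistance to RAF inhibition through MAP kinase pathway reactivation, and is suited to generating tagged BRD4 expression constructs for overexpression work.
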