Addgene plasmid #23455: pDONR223-BRD4
Depositing lab: William Hahn & David Root. Depositing organization: Dana-Farber Cancer Institute. Publication: COT drives resistance to RAF inhibition through MAP kinase pathway reactivation. Johannessen CM, Boehm JS, Kim SY, Thomas SR, Wardwell L, Johnson LA, Emery CM, Stransky N, Cogdill AP, Barretina J, Caponigro G, Hieronymus H, Murray RR, Salehi-Ashtiani K, Hill DE, Vidal M, Zhao JJ, Yang X, Alkan O, Kim S, Harris JL, Wilson CJ, Myer VE, Finan PM, Root DE, Roberts TM, Golub T, Flaherty KT, Dummer R, Weber BL, Sellers WR, Schlegel R, Wargo JA, Hahn WC, Garraway LA. Nature. 2010 Dec 16;468(7326):968-72. doi: 10.1038/nature09627 PubMed 21107320.
Backbone
  Vector backbone: pDONR223
  Backbone manufacturer: Invitrogen
  Backbone size w/o insert (bp): 5005
  Vector type: Gateway Donor vector
Growth in bacteria
  Bacterial resistance: Spectinomycin, 50 μg/mL
  Growth temperature: 37°C
  Growth strain: DH5alpha
  Copy number: High Copy
Gene/Insert
  Gene/Insert name: BRD4 (alt name: bromodomain containing 4)
  Species: H. sapiens (human)
  Insert size (bp): 2169
  Entrez Gene: BRD4 (a.k.a. CAP, CDLS6, FSHRG4, HUNK1, HUNKI, MCAP)
  Cloning method: Gateway Cloning
  Sequencing primers: 5′ M13pUC-fwd; 3′ M13rev
Terms and licenses: Academic/Nonprofit Terms; Industry Terms: Not Available to Industry
Depositor comments: The ORF has no Stop codon. This design enables easy recombination into a destination vector to add an epitope tag of choice and Stop codon to the ORF. Do NOT use this plasmid directly for transfections. A set of 4 custom lentiviral vectors is available ( pLX301 (http://www.addgene.org/25895/) , pLX302 (http://www.addgene.org/25896/) , pLX303 (http://www.addgene.org/25897/) , pLX304 (http://www.addgene.org/25890/) ) to be used to express these ORFs in mammalian cells. These plasmids are not included in the kit and must be ordered separately.
How to cite: pDONR223-BRD4 was a gift from William Hahn & David Root (Addgene plasmid # 23455 ; http://n2t.net/addgene:23455 ; RRID:Addgene_23455)
